Addgene plasmid #126866: (SUMO)10-(SIM)5
Purpose: Bacterial expression plasmid for multivalent scaffold of (SUMO)10-(SIM)5 biomolecular condensates to recruit SIM-containing client proteins.
Depositing lab: Michael Rosen. Depositing organization: University of Texas Southwestern Medical Center. Publication: Compositional Control of Phase-Separated Cellular Bodies. Banani SF, Rice AM, Peeples WB, Lin Y, Jain S, Parker R, Rosen MK. Cell. 2016 Jul 28;166(3):651-663. doi: 10.1016/j.cell.2016.06.010. Epub 2016 Jun 30. PubMed 27374333.
Backbone
  Vector backbone: pMal-tev
  Backbone manufacturer: NEB
  Backbone size w/o insert (bp): 6600
  Total vector size (bp): 10368
  Modifications to backbone: tev sites added on either side of the NdeI / BamHI cloning site C-terminal His6 added
  Vector type: Bacterial Expression
Growth in bacteria
  Bacterial resistance: Ampicillin, 100 μg/mL
  Growth temperature: 37°C
  Growth strain: DH5alpha
  Copy number: Low Copy
Gene/Insert
  Gene/Insert name: 10 repeats of human SUMO3 and 5 repeats of human SUMO interactive motif (SIM) from PIASx each separated by (GGS)4
  Species: H. sapiens (human)
  Insert size (bp): 3660
  Entrez Gene: SUMO3 (a.k.a. SMT3A, SMT3H1, SUMO-3, Smt3B)
  Promoter: tac
  Cloning method: Restriction Enzyme; 5′ cloning site NdeI (not destroyed); 3′ cloning site BamHI (not destroyed)
  Sequencing primers: 5′ TGCGTACTGCGGTGATCAAC; 3′ GTAAAACGACGGCCAGT
Terms and licenses: Academic/Nonprofit Terms; Industry Terms: Not Available to Industry
How to cite: (SUMO)10-(SIM)5 was a gift from Michael Rosen (Addgene plasmid # 126866 ; http://n2t.net/addgene:126866 ; RRID:Addgene_126866)
