[The description below was written by a language model from this plasmid's Addgene catalogue record and pLannotate feature annotations shown in this document.]
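Description:
(SUMO)10-(SIM)5 is a bacterial expression plasmid of about 10.4 kb built on a modified pMal-tev (pMAL-type) backbone. It produces a multivalent scaffold protein in E. coli. Transcription is driven by the hybrid tac promoter under control of a lac operator. The plasmid carries its own lacI gene behind the lacIq promoter, so expression stays repressed until induced with IPTG, and rrnB T1 and T2 terminators close the transcription unit. Propagation relies on a ColE1/pBR322-type origin accompanied by rop and bom sequences, consistent with the low copy number listed. Selection is by ampicillin through β-lactamase, and an M13 origin is also present.

The open reading frame begins with a cytosolic maltose-binding protein that lacks a signal sequence, followed by a TEV protease site. Next comes the roughly 3.7 kb insert, cloned between NdeI and BamHI, and then a second TEV site and a C-terminal His6 tag. The insert encodes ten tandem copies of human SUMO3 followed by five copies of the SUMO-interaction motif from PIASx, with each module separated by (GGS)4 linkers. The automated annotation marks only a few of these repeats and labels them by homology to plant, bovine and rat SUMO and PIAS2 entries, whereas the catalogue record gives the source as human. The flanking TEV sites allow both MBP and the His tag to be removed after affinity purification.

Because the polypeptide holds both SUMO and SIM modules, with SUMO in excess, it can self-associate through multivalent interactions to form phase-separated condensates. The unpaired SUMO sites then recruit SIM-containing client proteins. The construct is used to study how scaffold stoichiometry controls the composition of biomolecular condensates.
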