Features (pLannotate 1.2.2; 25 found; start..end, strand, type, name):
      1..29      +  promoter       tac promoter: strong E. coli promoter; hybrid between the trp and lac UV5 promoters
     37..53      +  protein_bind   lac operator: The lac repressor binds to the lac operator to inhibit transcription in E. coli. This inhibition can be relieved by adding lactose or isopropyl-β-D-thiogalactopyranoside (IPTG). lac repressor encoded by lacI
    123..1223    +  CDS            MBP: maltose binding protein from E. coli; malE (mutated); This version of the gene does not encode a signal sequence, so MBP will remain in the cytosol.
   1296..1316    +  CDS            TEV site: tobacco etch virus (TEV) protease recognition and cleavage site
   2598..2879    +  CDS            SUMO1 (fragment): SUMO1_ARATH - Also known as SMT3, SUM1. Experimental evidence at protein level: Swiss-Prot protein existence level 1. Ubiquitin-like protein which can be covalently attached to target lysines as a monomer. Does not seem to be involved in protein degradation and may function as an antagonist of ubiquitin in the degradation process. Required for the massive protein sumoylation in the nucleus induced by heat shock and controlled by SIZ1. Involved in the regulation of the heat stress transcription factor HSFA2 in acquired thermotolerance. From Arabidopsis thaliana (Mouse-ear cress).
   3843..4112    +  CDS            SUMO2 (fragment): SUMO2_BOVIN - Also known as SMT3B From Bos taurus (Bovine).
   4470..4538    +  CDS            Pias2 (fragment): PIAS2_RAT - Also known as Miz1, Piasx. Experimental evidence at protein level: Swiss-Prot protein existence level 1. Functions as an E3-type small ubiquitin-like modifier (SUMO) ligase, stabilizing the interaction between UBE2I and the substrate, and as a SUMO-tethering factor. Plays a crucial role as a transcriptional coregulation in various cellular pathways, including the STAT pathway, the p53 pathway and the steroid hormone signaling pathway. The effects of this transcriptional coregulation, transactivation or silencing may vary depending upon the biological context and PIAS2 isoform studi
   4980..5000    +  CDS            TEV site: tobacco etch virus (TEV) protease recognition and cleavage site
   5001..5017    +  CDS            capTEV™ (fragment): composite tag for in vivo biotinylation, TEV protease cleavage, and 6xHis tagging
   5030..5184    +  CDS            lacZα (fragment): LacZα fragment of β-galactosidase; lacZ fragment
   5277..5392    +  ncRNA          5S rRNA: Accession: RF00001 - 5S ribosomal RNA
   5396..5482    +  terminator     rrnB T1 terminator: Escherichia coli rrnB; transcription terminator T1 from the E. coli rrnB gene
   5574..5601    +  terminator     rrnB T2 terminator: transcription terminator T2 from the E. coli rrnB gene
   5620..5711    +  promoter       AmpR promoter: bla
   5712..6572    +  CDS            AmpR: β-lactamase; bla; confers resistance to ampicillin, carbenicillin, and related antibiotics
   6614..7127    -  rep_origin     M13 ori (sequence partly withheld): M13 bacteriophage origin of replication; arrow indicates direction of (+) strand synthesis
   7238..7826    +  rep_origin     ori: high-copy-number ColE1/pMB1/pBR322/pUC origin of replication
   8012..8081    -  misc_feature   bom (fragment): basis of mobility region from pBR322
   8079..8177    -  misc_feature   bom (fragment): basis of mobility region from pBR322
   8279..8470    -  CDS            rop: Rop protein, which maintains plasmids at low copy number; rop
   8487..8867    +  CDS            YPB1_ECOLX: Protein predicted: Swiss-Prot protein existence level 4. From Escherichia coli.
   8966..9043    +  promoter       lacIq promoter: lacI (mutant); In the lacIq allele, a single base change in the promoter boosts expression of the lacI gene about 10-fold.
   9044..10126   +  CDS            lacI: lac repressor; lacI; The lac repressor binds to the lac operator to inhibit transcription in E. coli. This inhibition can be relieved by adding lactose or isopropyl-β-D-thiogalactopyranoside (IPTG).
  10139..10160   +  protein_bind   CAP binding site: CAP binding activates transcription in the presence of cAMP. E. coli catabolite activator protein
  10179..10196   +  promoter       tet promoter (fragment): E. coli promoter for tetracycline efflux protein gene
>Addgene plasmid #126866 | (SUMO)10-(SIM)5 | addgene full sequence | sequence record 263307 | Addgene NGS Result
TTGACAATTAATCATCGGCTCGTATAATGTGTGGAATTGTGAGCGGATAACAATTTCACACAGGAAACAG
CCAGTCCGTTTAGGTGTTTTCACGAGCACTTCACCAACAAGGACCATAGATTATGAAAACTGAAGAAGGT
AAACTGGTAATCTGGATTAACGGCGATAAAGGCTATAACGGTCTCGCTGAAGTCGGTAAGAAATTCGAGA
AAGATACCGGAATTAAAGTCACCGTTGAGCATCCGGATAAACTGGAAGAGAAATTCCCACAGGTTGCGGC
AACTGGCGATGGCCCTGACATTATCTTCTGGGCACACGACCGCTTTGGTGGCTACGCTCAATCTGGCCTG
TTGGCTGAAATCACCCCGGACAAAGCGTTCCAGGACAAGCTGTATCCGTTTACCTGGGATGCCGTACGTT
ACAACGGCAAGCTGATTGCTTACCCGATCGCTGTTGAAGCGTTATCGCTGATTTATAACAAAGATCTGCT
GCCGAACCCGCCAAAAACCTGGGAAGAGATCCCGGCGCTGGATAAAGAACTGAAAGCGAAAGGTAAGAGC
GCGCTGATGTTCAACCTGCAAGAACCGTACTTCACCTGGCCGCTGATTGCTGCTGACGGGGGTTATGCGT
TCAAGTATGAAAACGGCAAGTACGACATTAAAGACGTGGGCGTGGATAACGCTGGCGCGAAAGCGGGTCT
GACCTTCCTGGTTGACCTGATTAAAAACAAACACATGAATGCAGACACCGATTACTCCATCGCAGAAGCT
GCCTTTAATAAAGGCGAAACAGCGATGACCATCAACGGCCCGTGGGCATGGTCCAACATCGACACCAGCA
AAGTGAATTATGGTGTAACGGTACTGCCGACCTTCAAGGGTCAACCATCCAAACCGTTCGTTGGCGTGCT
GAGCGCAGGTATTAACGCCGCCAGTCCGAACAAAGAGCTGGCAAAAGAGTTCCTCGAAAACTATCTGCTG
ACTGATGAAGGTCTGGAAGCGGTTAATAAAGACAAACCGCTGGGTGCCGTAGCGCTGAAGTCTTACGAGG
AAGAGTTGGCGAAAGATCCACGTATTGCCGCCACCATGGAAAACGCCCAGAAAGGTGAAATCATGCCGAA
CATCCCGCAGATGTCCGCTTTCTGGTATGCCGTGCGTACTGCGGTGATCAACGCCGCCAGCGGTCGTCAG
ACTGTCGATGAAGCCCTGAAAGACGCGCAGACTAATTCGAGCTCGAACAACAACAACAATAACAATAACA
ACAACCTCGGGATCGAGGGAAGGATTTCAGAATTTGAAAACCTGTATTTTCAGGGCCATATGGGTGGGAG
TTGGGGAGGGTCTATGTCAGAAGAGAAGCCTAAGGAGGGCGTGAAAACCGAGAATGACCACATTAACTTG
AAGGTTGCTGGACAGGATGGGTCCGTGGTTCAGTTCAAAATTAAACGCCACACACCGTTGTCGAAACTGA
TGAAAGCGTACAGCGAACGCCAGGGTCTTTCTATGCGTCAGATTCGCTTCCGCTTTGATGGTCAACCGAT
TAATGAAACGGACACGCCGGCACAGCTGGAGATGGAGGATGAAGACACTATCGACGTATTTCAGCAGCAG
ACCGTCGTAGGGGGCTCCGGCGGAAGCGGGGGGTCGGGAGGTTCCATGAGCGAAGAGAAACCAAAAGAAG
GAGTTAAAACCGAAAACGACCATATCAACCTGAAGGTCGCCGGTCAGGACGGCTCAGTCGTGCAGTTCAA
GATTAAACGTCATACCCCATTAAGTAAGCTGATGAAGGCGTATAGTGAGCGCCAAGGCTTGTCGATGCGC
CAGATTCGTTTTCGCTTTGATGGTCAGCCAATCAACGAAACCGACACCCCGGCGCAGCTGGAAATGGAAG
ATGAAGATACCATCGATGTGTTCCAACAGCAAACGGTTGTTGGCGGAAGCGGCGGGAGCGGTGGTAGCGG
GGGTTCTATGTCCGAAGAAAAACCGAAAGAGGGTGTGAAGACTGAAAACGACCACATTAATCTGAAGGTG
GCGGGCCAGGACGGTTCCGTTGTTCAGTTTAAAATCAAACGTCACACCCCGCTGTCGAAACTGATGAAAG
CCTATAGCGAACGTCAAGGGCTGAGCATGCGTCAAATTCGTTTTCGCTTTGATGGTCAGCCAATCAACGA
AACCGATACACCGGCGCAGCTGGAGATGGAAGACGAGGACACCATTGACGTCTTCCAGCAACAAACTGTA
GTGGGTGGCTCCGGTGGCTCTGGTGGGTCTGGTGGCTCGATGAGTGAGGAAAAACCCAAAGAAGGCGTCA
AGACTGAGAACGATCATATTAACCTGAAAGTCGCGGGTCAAGATGGTTCAGTGGTGCAGTTCAAAATTAA
ACGCCACACCCCGCTGTCAAAGCTGATGAAAGCCTATAGTGAGCGTCAAGGTCTGTCGATGCGCCAGATC
CGCTTTCGCTTTGATGGTCAGCCAATCAACGAGACAGACACTCCGGCACAACTGGAGATGGAAGATGAAG
ACACCATCGATGTTTTTCAACAGCAGACCGTGGTGGGAGGGAGCGGCGGTAGCGGGGGATCAGGTGGTAG
TATGTCTGAGGAAAAGCCGAAGGAAGGGGTAAAGACCGAAAATGATCACATTAATCTGAAAGTTGCGGGC
CAAGATGGTAGTGTAGTGCAATTTAAAATCAAGCGTCACACCCCGTTATCTAAACTGATGAAAGCATATA
GCGAACGCCAAGGCCTGTCTATGCGCCAGATTCGCTTTCGCTTTGACGGGCAACCAATTAATGAAACGGA
CACCCCGGCACAACTGGAAATGGAAGACGAGGATACTATTGACGTGTTTCAGCAACAGACAGTGGTCGGC
GGCTCCGGTGGATCTGGTGGGAGTTGGGGAGGGTCTATGTCAGAAGAGAAGCCTAAGGAGGGCGTGAAAA
CCGAGAATGACCACATTAACTTGAAGGTTGCTGGACAGGATGGGTCCGTGGTTCAGTTCAAAATTAAACG
CCACACACCGTTGTCGAAACTGATGAAAGCGTACAGCGAACGCCAGGGTCTTTCTATGCGTCAGATTCGC
TTCCGCTTTGATGGTCAACCGATTAATGAAACGGACACGCCGGCACAGCTGGAGATGGAGGATGAAGACA
CTATCGACGTATTTCAGCAGCAGACCGTCGTAGGGGGCTCCGGCGGAAGCGGGGGGTCGGGAGGTTCCAT
GAGCGAAGAGAAACCAAAAGAAGGAGTTAAAACCGAAAACGACCATATCAACCTGAAGGTCGCCGGTCAG
GACGGCTCAGTCGTGCAGTTCAAGATTAAACGTCATACCCCATTAAGTAAGCTGATGAAGGCGTATAGTG
AGCGCCAAGGCTTGTCGATGCGCCAGATTCGTTTTCGCTTTGATGGTCAGCCAATCAACGAAACCGACAC
CCCGGCGCAGCTGGAAATGGAAGATGAAGATACCATCGATGTGTTCCAACAGCAAACGGTTGTTGGCGGA
AGCGGCGGGAGCGGTGGTAGCGGGGGTTCTATGTCCGAAGAAAAACCGAAAGAGGGTGTGAAGACTGAAA
ACGACCACATTAATCTGAAGGTGGCGGGCCAGGACGGTTCCGTTGTTCAGTTTAAAATCAAACGTCACAC
CCCGCTGTCGAAACTGATGAAAGCCTATAGCGAACGTCAAGGGCTGAGCATGCGTCAAATTCGTTTTCGC
TTTGATGGTCAGCCAATCAACGAAACCGATACACCGGCGCAGCTGGAGATGGAAGACGAGGACACCATTG
ACGTCTTCCAGCAACAAACTGTAGTGGGTGGCTCCGGTGGCTCTGGTGGGTCTGGTGGCTCGATGAGTGA
GGAAAAACCCAAAGAAGGCGTCAAGACTGAGAACGATCATATTAACCTGAAAGTCGCGGGTCAAGATGGT
TCAGTGGTGCAGTTCAAAATTAAACGCCACACCCCGCTGTCAAAGCTGATGAAAGCCTATAGTGAGCGTC
AAGGTCTGTCGATGCGCCAGATCCGCTTTCGCTTTGATGGTCAGCCAATCAACGAGACAGACACTCCGGC
ACAACTGGAGATGGAAGATGAAGACACCATCGATGTTTTTCAACAGCAGACCGTGGTGGGAGGGAGCGGC
GGTAGCGGGGGATCAGGTGGTAGTATGTCTGAGGAAAAGCCGAAGGAAGGGGTAAAGACCGAAAATGATC
ACATTAATCTGAAAGTTGCGGGCCAAGATGGTAGTGTAGTGCAATTTAAAATCAAGCGTCACACCCCGTT
ATCTAAACTGATGAAAGCATATAGCGAACGCCAAGGCCTGTCTATGCGCCAGATTCGCTTTCGCTTTGAC
GGGCAACCAATTAATGAAACGGACACCCCGGCACAACTGGAAATGGAAGACGAGGATACTATTGACGTGT
TTCAGCAACAGACAGTGGTCGGCGGCTCCGGTGGATCTGGTGGCTCTTGGGGTGGGAGCAAAGTAGATGT
GATCGACTTGACCATCGAAAGCAGCAGCGACGAAGAAGAAGATCCGCCTGCCAAACGCGGCGGTAGCGGT
GGCTCTGGCGGGAGCGGCGGCTCGAAAGTTGATGTCATTGACCTTACAATTGAATCTTCGAGCGATGAAG
AGGAAGATCCTCCAGCGAAACGTGGCGGCTCGGGAGGTTCGGGCGGCAGCGGCGGAAGCAAAGTCGATGT
AATTGACTTAACGATCGAATCTAGCAGCGATGAAGAAGAAGATCCACCGGCTAAACGTGGGGGCTCAGGG
GGTTCTGGCGGTTCAGGCGGCAGTAAAGTTGACGTGATTGACCTCACCATCGAAAGCAGTAGCGACGAGG
AAGAAGATCCACCAGCAAAACGCGGAGGGAGCGGGGGCAGCGGCGGCAGCGGCGGATCTAAAGTGGACGT
TATCGATCTGACGATCGAAAGCAGTAGCGATGAGGAAGAGGACCCGCCGGCGAAACGGGGCGGCTCGTGC
GGGGGATCCGAAAACCTGTATTTTCAGGGCCATCATCATCATCATCACTGAAAGCTTGGCACTGGCCGTC
GTTTTACAACGTCGTGACTGGGAAAACCCTGGCGTTACCCAACTTAATCGCCTTGCAGCACATCCCCCTT
TCGCCAGCTGGCGTAATAGCGAAGAGGCCCGCACCGATCGCCCTTCCCAACAGTTGCGCAGCCTGAATGG
CGAATGGCAGCTTGGCTGTTTTGGCGGATGAGATAAGATTTTCAGCCTGATACAGATTAAATCAGAACGC
AGAAGCGGTCTGATAAAACAGAATTTGCCTGGCGGCAGTAGCGCGGTGGTCCCACCTGACCCCATGCCGA
ACTCAGAAGTGAAACGCCGTAGCGCCGATGGTAGTGTGGGGTCTCCCCATGCGAGAGTAGGGAACTGCCA
GGCATCAAATAAAACGAAAGGCTCAGTCGAAAGACTGGGCCTTTCGTTTTATCTGTTGTTTGTCGGTGAA
CGCTCTCCTGAGTAGGACAAATCCGCCGGGAGCGGATTTGAACGTTGCGAAGCAACGGCCCGGAGGGTGG
CGGGCAGGACGCCCGCCATAAACTGCCAGGCATCAAATTAAGCAGAAGGCCATCCTGACGGATGGCCTTT
TTGCGTTTCTACAAACTCTTTTGTTTATTTTTCTAAATACATTCAAATATGTATCCGCTCATGAGACAAT
AACCCTGATAAATGCTTCAATAATATTGAAAAAGGAAGAGTATGAGTATTCAACATTTCCGTGTCGCCCT
TATTCCCTTTTTTGCGGCATTTTGCCTTCCTGTTTTTGCTCACCCAGAAACGCTGGTGAAAGTAAAAGAT
GCTGAAGATCAGTTGGGTGCACGAGTGGGTTACATCGAACTGGATCTCAACAGCGGTAAGATCCTTGAGA
GTTTTCGCCCCGAAGAACGTTTCCCAATGATGAGCACTTTTAAAGTTCTGCTATGTGGCGCGGTATTATC
CCGTGTTGACGCCGGGCAAGAGCAACTCGGTCGCCGCATACACTATTCTCAGAATGACTTGGTTGAGTAC
TCACCAGTCACAGAAAAGCATCTTACGGATGGCATGACAGTAAGAGAATTATGCAGTGCTGCCATAACCA
TGAGTGATAACACTGCGGCCAACTTACTTCTGACAACGATCGGAGGACCGAAGGAGCTAACCGCTTTTTT
GCACAACATGGGGGATCATGTAACTCGCCTTGATCGTTGGGAACCGGAGCTGAATGAAGCCATACCAAAC
GACGAGCGTGACACCACGATGCCTGTAGCAATGGCAACAACGTTGCGCAAACTATTAACTGGCGAACTAC
TTACTCTAGCTTCCCGGCAACAATTAATAGACTGGATGGAGGCGGATAAAGTTGCAGGACCACTTCTGCG
CTCGGCCCTTCCGGCTGGCTGGTTTATTGCTGATAAATCTGGAGCCGGTGAGCGTGGGTCTCGCGGTATC
ATTGCAGCACTGGGGCCAGATGGTAAGCCCTCCCGTATCGTAGTTATCTACACGACGGGGAGTCAGGCAA
CTATGGATGAACGAAATAGACAGATCGCTGAGATAGGTGCCTCACTGATTAAGCATTGGTAACTGTCAGA
CCAAGTTTACTCATATATACTTTAGATTGATT
[38 nt withheld, positions 6613-6650]
A
[37 nt withheld, positions 6652-6688]
ATTTTGTTAAAATTCGCGTTAAATTTTTGTTAAATCAGCTCATTTTTTAACCAATAGGCCGAAATCGGCA
AAATCCCTTATAAATCAAAAGAATAGCCCGAGATAGGGT
[37 nt withheld, positions 6798-6834]
AAAGAACGTGGACTCCAACGTCAAAGG
[141 nt withheld, positions 6862-7002]
G
[125 nt withheld, positions 7004-7128]
AAAGGATCTAGGTGAAGATCCTTTTTGATAATCTCATGACCAAAATCCCTTAACGTGAGTTTTCGTTCCA
CTGAGCGTCAGACCCCGTAGAAAAGATCAAAGGATCTTCTTGAGATCCTTTTTTTCTGCGCGTAATCTGC
TGCTTGCAAACAAAAAAACCACCGCTACCAGCGGTGGTTTGTTTGCCGGATCAAGAGCTACCAACTCTTT
TTCCGAAGGTAACTGGCTTCAGCAGAGCGCAGATACCAAATACTGTCCTTCTAGTGTAGCCGTAGTTAGG
CCACCACTTCAAGAACTCTGTAGCACCGCCTACATACCTCGCTCTGCTAATCCTGTTACCAGTGGCTGCT
GCCAGTGGCGATAAGTCGTGTCTTACCGGGTTGGACTCAAGACGATAGTTACCGGATAAGGCGCAGCGGT
CGGGCTGAACGGGGGGTTCGTGCACACAGCCCAGCTTGGAGCGAACGACCTACACCGAACTGAGATACCT
ACAGCGTGAGCTATGAGAAAGCGCCACGCTTCCCGAAGGGAGAAAGGCGGACAGGTATCCGGTAAGCGGC
AGGGTCGGAACAGGAGAGCGCACGAGGGAGCTTCCAGGGGGAAACGCCTGGTATCTTTATAGTCCTGTCG
GGTTTCGCCACCTCTGACTTGAGCGTCGATTTTTGTGATGCTCGTCAGGGGGGCGGAGCCTATGGAAAAA
CGCCAGCAACGCGGCCTTTTTACGGTTCCTGGCCTTTTGCTGGCCTTTTGCTCACATGTTCTTTCCTGCG
TTATCCCCTGATTCTGTGGATAACCGTATTACCGCCTTTGAGTGAGCTGATACCGCTCGCCGCAGCCGAA
CGACCGAGCGCAGCGAGTCAGTGAGCGAGGAAGCGGAAGAGCGCCTGATGCGGTATTTTCTCCTTACGCA
TCTGTGCGGTATTTCACACCGCATGTGGTGCACTCTCAGTACACCGCATGTGGTGCACTCTCAGTACAAT
CTGCTCTGATGCCGCATAGTTAAGCCAGTATACACTCCGCTATCGCTACGTGACTGGGTCATGGCTGCGC
CCCGACACCCGCCAACACCCGCTGACGCGCCCTGACGGGCTTGTCTGCTCCCGGCATCCGCTTACAGACA
AGCTGTGACCGTCTCCGGGAGCTGCATGTGTCAGAGGTTTTCACCGTCATCACCGAAACGCGCGAGGCAG
CTGCGGTAAAGCTCATCAGCGTGGTCGTGCAGCGATTCACAGATGTCTGCCTGTTCATCCGCGTCCAGCT
CGTTGAGTTTCTCCAGAAGCGTTAATGTCTGGCTTCTGATAAAGCGGGCCATGTTAAGGGCGGTTTTTTC
CTGTTTGGTCACTGATGCCTCCGTGTAAGGGGGATTTCTGTTCATGGGGGTAATGATACCGATGAAACGA
GAGAGGATGCTCACGATACGGGTTACTGATGATGAACATGCCCGGTTACTGGAACGTTGTGAGGGTAAAC
AACTGGCGGTATGGATGCGGCGGGACCAGAGAAAAATCACTCAGGGTCAATGCCAGCGCTTCGTTAATAC
AGATGTAGGTGTTCCACAGGGTAGCCAGCAGCATCCTGCGATGCAGATCCGGAACATAATGGTGCAGGGC
GCTGACTTCCGCGTTTCCAGACTTTACGAAACACGGAAACCGAAGACCATTCATGTTGTTGCTCAGGTCG
CAGACGTTTTGCAGCAGCAGTCGCTTCACGTTCGCTCGCGTATCGGTGATTCATTCTGCTAACCAGTAAG
GCAACCCCGCCAGCCTAGCCGGGTCCTCAACGACAGGAGCACGATCATGCGCACCCGTGGCCAGGACCCA
ACGCTGCCCGAAATTCCGACACCATCGAATGGTGCAAAACCTTTCGCGGTATGGCATGATAGCGCCCGGA
AGAGAGTCAATTCAGGGTGGTGAATGTGAAACCAGTAACGTTATACGATGTCGCAGAGTATGCCGGTGTC
TCTTATCAGACCGTTTCCCGCGTGGTGAACCAGGCCAGCCACGTTTCTGCGAAAACGCGGGAAAAAGTGG
AAGCGGCGATGGCGGAGCTGAATTACATTCCCAACCGCGTGGCACAACAACTGGCGGGCAAACAGTCGTT
GCTGATTGGCGTTGCCACCTCCAGTCTGGCCCTGCACGCGCCGTCGCAAATTGTCGCGGCGATTAAATCT
CGCGCCGATCAACTGGGTGCCAGCGTGGTGGTGTCGATGGTAGAACGAAGCGGCGTCGAAGCCTGTAAAG
CGGCGGTGCACAATCTTCTCGCGCAACGCGTCAGTGGGCTGATCATTAACTATCCGCTGGATGACCAGGA
TGCCATTGCTGTGGAAGCTGCCTGCACTAATGTTCCGGCGTTATTTCTTGATGTCTCTGACCAGACACCC
ATCAACAGTATTATTTTCTCCCATGAAGACGGTACGCGACTGGGCGTGGAGCATCTGGTCGCATTGGGTC
ACCAGCAAATCGCGCTGTTAGCGGGCCCATTAAGTTCTGTCTCGGCGCGTCTGCGTCTGGCTGGCTGGCA
TAAATATCTCACTCGCAATCAAATTCAGCCGATAGCGGAACGGGAAGGCGACTGGAGTGCCATGTCCGGT
TTTCAACAAACCATGCAAATGCTGAATGAGGGCATCGTTCCCACTGCGATGCTGGTTGCCAACGATCAGA
TGGCGCTGGGCGCAATGCGCGCCATTACCGAGTCCGGGCTGCGCGTTGGTGCGGATATCTCGGTAGTGGG
ATACGACGATACCGAAGACAGCTCATGTTATATCCCGCCGTTAACCACCATCAAACAGGATTTTCGCCTG
CTGGGGCAAACCAGCGTGGACCGCTTGCTGCAACTCTCTCAGGGCCAGGCGGTGAAGGGCAATCAGCTGT
TGCCCGTCTCACTGGTGAAAAGAAAAACCACCCTGGCGCCCAATACGCAAACCGCCTCTCCCCGCGCGTT
GGCCGATTCATTAATGCAGCTGGCACGACAGGTTTCCCGACTGGAAAGCGGGCAGTGAGCGCAACGCAAT
TAATGTAAGTTAGCTCACTCATTAGGCACAATTCTCATGTTTGACAGCTTATCATCGACTGCACGGTGCA
CCAATGCTTCTGGCGTCAGGCAGCCATCGGAAGCTGTGGTATGGCTGTGCAGGTCGTAAATCACTGCATA
ATTCGTGTCGCTCAAGGCGCACTCCCGTTCTGGATAATGTTTTTTGCGCCGACATCATAACGGTTCTGGC
AAATATTCTGAAATGAGCTG
